Addgene plasmid #183042: pLenti_CMV:Flag-OeNL_SV40:PuroR
Purpose: Expresses the FLAG-tagged OeNL (Orange Nanolantern) in mammalian cells.
Depositing lab: Antonio Amelio. Depositing organization: University of North Carolina at Chapel Hill. Publication: Multiplexed bioluminescence microscopy via phasor analysis. Yao Z, Brennan CK, Scipioni L, Chen H, Ng KK, Tedeschi G, Parag-Sharma K, Amelio AL, Gratton E, Digman MA, Prescher JA. Nat Methods. 2022 Jul;19(7):893-898. doi: 10.1038/s41592-022-01529-9. Epub 2022 Jun 23. PubMed 35739310.
Backbone
  Vector backbone: pLenti
  Vector type: Mammalian Expression, Lentiviral
  Selectable markers: Puromycin
Growth in bacteria
  Bacterial resistance: Ampicillin, 100 μg/mL
  Growth temperature: 37°C
  Growth strain: NEB Stable
  Copy number: High Copy
Gene/Insert
  Gene/Insert name: OeNL Nanolantern
  Species: Synthetic
  Insert size (bp): 1260
  Promoter: CMV
  Tag / fusion protein: FLAG (N terminal on insert)
  Cloning method: Restriction Enzyme; 5′ cloning site XbaI (unknown if destroyed); 3′ cloning site BamHI (unknown if destroyed)
  Sequencing primers: 5′ CMV
Terms and licenses: Academic/Nonprofit Terms; Industry Terms: Not Available to Industry
How to cite: pLenti_CMV:Flag-OeNL_SV40:PuroR was a gift from Antonio Amelio (Addgene plasmid # 183042 ; http://n2t.net/addgene:183042 ; RRID:Addgene_183042)
