[The description below was written by a language model from this plasmid's Addgene catalogue record and pLannotate feature annotations shown in this document.]
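Description:
pLenti_CMV:Flag-OeNL_SV40:PuroR is a roughly 9 kb lentiviral transfer plasmid for expressing a FLAG-tagged orange Nanolantern (OeNL) in mammalian cells. In bacteria it is maintained through a high-copy ColE1/pUC-type origin with ampicillin resistance (AmpR). An f1 origin, residual lac/lacZα sequences and T3/T7 promoters are carried over from the cloning backbone. The viral architecture is that of a third-generation, self-inactivating HIV-1 vector. An RSV promoter replaces the U3 region upstream of a truncated 5' LTR, followed by the Ψ packaging signal with a partial gag sequence, the Rev response element for Rev-dependent nuclear export of the genomic RNA, and the cPPT/CTS, which aids nuclear import of the reverse-transcribed genome. A WPRE lies upstream of the ΔU3 3' LTR to boost transcript levels. An SV40 poly(A) signal and SV40 origin lie outside the LTRs.

The payload consists of two independent expression units. The CMV enhancer/promoter drives the synthetic OeNL open reading frame (about 1.26 kb) with an N-terminal FLAG epitope. The annotation shows NanoLuc luciferase sequence on both sides of a monomeric Kusabira-Orange fluorescent protein. This fits a Nanolantern design, in which energy from the luciferase reaction is transferred to the fluorescent protein to give orange-shifted bioluminescence, although the record does not describe the exact fusion topology. Downstream, an SV40 early promoter drives puromycin N-acetyltransferase, allowing selection of stably transduced cells. The construct can be transfected directly or packaged into lentivirus with helper plasmids. It was deposited in connection with work on multiplexed bioluminescence microscopy, where spectrally distinct luminescent reporters are imaged together.
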