Features (pLannotate 1.2.2; 34 found; start..end, strand, type, name):
      1..121     +  rep_origin     RSF ori (fragment): Plasmids containing the RSF 1030 origin of replication can be propagated in E. coli cells that contain additional plasmids with compatible origins.
    123..215     +  CDS            lacI (fragment): lac repressor; lacI; The lac repressor binds to the lac operator to inhibit transcription in E. coli. This inhibition can be relieved by adding lactose or isopropyl-β-D-thiogalactopyranoside (IPTG).
    228..249     +  protein_bind   CAP binding site: CAP binding activates transcription in the presence of cAMP. E. coli catabolite activator protein
    264..294     +  promoter       lac promoter: promoter for the E. coli lac operon
    302..318     +  protein_bind   lac operator: The lac repressor binds to the lac operator to inhibit transcription in E. coli. This inhibition can be relieved by adding lactose or isopropyl-β-D-thiogalactopyranoside (IPTG). lac repressor encoded by lacI
    363..381     +  promoter       T3 promoter: promoter for bacteriophage T3 RNA polymerase
    409..635     +  promoter       RSV promoter: Rous sarcoma virus enhancer/promoter
    636..816     +  LTR            5' LTR (truncated): truncated 5' long terminal repeat (LTR) from HIV-1
    863..988     +  misc_feature   HIV-1 Ψ: packaging signal of human immunodeficiency virus type 1
    972..1335    +  CDS            HIV-1 gag (fragment): gag protein from human immunodeficiency virus 1; gag
   1481..1714    +  misc_feature   RRE: The Rev response element (RRE) of HIV-1 allows for Rev-dependent mRNA export from the nucleus to the cytoplasm.
   2091..2191    +  CDS            Rev (fragment): human immunodeficiency virus 1 (HIV-1) Rev protein; rev; enhances nuclear export of unspliced and incompletely spliced viral mRNAs
   2210..2326    +  misc_feature   cPPT/CTS: central polypurine tract and central termination sequence of HIV-1
   2349..2652    +  enhancer       CMV enhancer: human cytomegalovirus immediate early enhancer
   2653..2856    +  promoter       CMV promoter: human cytomegalovirus (CMV) immediate early promoter
   2939..2959    +  CDS            FLAG (fragment): FLAG® epitope tag, followed by an enterokinase cleavage site
   2959..3106    +  CDS            Nluc (fragment): NanoLuc® luciferase human codon-optimized
   3131..3158    +  CDS            hmKO (fragment): humanized monomeric Kusabira-Orange fluorescent protein mammalian codon-optimized
   3160..3184    +  CDS            hmKO (fragment): humanized monomeric Kusabira-Orange fluorescent protein mammalian codon-optimized
   3197..3847    +  CDS            hmKO: humanized monomeric Kusabira-Orange fluorescent protein mammalian codon-optimized
   3854..4219    +  CDS            Nluc (fragment): NanoLuc® luciferase human codon-optimized
   4267..4596    +  promoter       SV40 promoter: SV40 enhancer and early promoter
   4606..5205    +  CDS            PuroR: puromycin N-acetyltransferase; pac from Streptomyces alboniger; confers resistance to puromycin
   5272..5860    +  misc_feature   WPRE: woodchuck hepatitis virus posttranscriptional regulatory element
   5877..5945    +  CDS            nef (fragment): NEF_HV1Z2 - Experimental evidence at protein level: Swiss-Prot protein existence level 1. Extracellular Nef protein targets CD4(+) T-lymphocytes for apoptosis by interacting with CXCR4 surface receptors. From Human immunodeficiency virus type 1 group M subtype D (isolate Z2/CDC-Z34) (HIV-1).
   5947..6180    +  LTR            3' LTR (ΔU3): self-inactivating 3' long terminal repeat (LTR) from HIV-1
   6252..6373    +  polyA_signal   SV40 poly(A) signal: SV40 polyadenylation signal
   6413..6548    +  rep_origin     SV40 ori: SV40 origin of replication
   6569..6587    -  promoter       T7 promoter: promoter for bacteriophage T7 RNA polymerase
   6595..6750    +  CDS            lacZα (fragment): LacZα fragment of β-galactosidase; lacZ fragment
   6755..7183    +  rep_origin     f1 ori (sequence partly withheld): f1 bacteriophage origin of replication; arrow indicates direction of (+) strand synthesis
   7236..7340    +  promoter       AmpR promoter: bla
   7341..8201    +  CDS            AmpR: β-lactamase; bla; confers resistance to ampicillin, carbenicillin, and related antibiotics
   8372..8960    +  rep_origin     ori: high-copy-number ColE1/pMB1/pBR322/pUC origin of replication
>Addgene plasmid #183042 | pLenti_CMV:Flag-OeNL_SV40:PuroR | addgene full sequence | sequence record 359570 | Addgene NGS Result
TTCTTTCCTGCGTTATCCCCTGATTCTGTGGATAACCGTATTACCGCCTTTGAGTGAGCTGATACCGCTC
GCCGCAGCCGAACGACCGAGCGCAGCGAGTCAGTGAGCGAGGAAGCGGAAGAGCGCCCAATACGCAAACC
GCCTCTCCCCGCGCGTTGGCCGATTCATTAATGCAGCTGGCACGACAGGTTTCCCGACTGGAAAGCGGGC
AGTGAGCGCAACGCAATTAATGTGAGTTAGCTCACTCATTAGGCACCCCAGGCTTTACACTTTATGCTTC
CGGCTCGTATGTTGTGTGGAATTGTGAGCGGATAACAATTTCACACAGGAAACAGCTATGACCATGATTA
CGCCAAGCGCGCAATTAACCCTCACTAAAGGGAACAAAAGCTGGAGCTGCAAGCTTAATGTAGTCTTATG
CAATACTCTTGTAGTCTTGCAACATGGTAACGATGAGTTAGCAACATGCCTTACAAGGAGAGAAAAAGCA
CCGTGCATGCCGATTGGTGGAAGTAAGGTGGTACGATCGTGCCTTATTAGGAAGGCAACAGACGGGTCTG
ACATGGATTGGACGAACCACTGAATTGCCGCATTGCAGAGATATTGTATTTAAGTGCCTAGCTCGATACA
TAAACGGGTCTCTCTGGTTAGACCAGATCTGAGCCTGGGAGCTCTCTGGCTAACTAGGGAACCCACTGCT
TAAGCCTCAATAAAGCTTGCCTTGAGTGCTTCAAGTAGTGTGTGCCCGTCTGTTGTGTGACTCTGGTAAC
TAGAGATCCCTCAGACCCTTTTAGTCAGTGTGGAAAATCTCTAGCAGTGGCGCCCGAACAGGGACTTGAA
AGCGAAAGGGAAACCAGAGGAGCTCTCTCGACGCAGGACTCGGCTTGCTGAAGCGCGCACGGCAAGAGGC
GAGGGGCGGCGACTGGTGAGTACGCCAAAAATTTTGACTAGCGGAGGCTAGAAGGAGAGAGATGGGTGCG
AGAGCGTCAGTATTAAGCGGGGGAGAATTAGATCGCGATGGGAAAAAATTCGGTTAAGGCCAGGGGGAAA
GAAAAAATATAAATTAAAACATATAGTATGGGCAAGCAGGGAGCTAGAACGATTCGCAGTTAATCCTGGC
CTGTTAGAAACATCAGAAGGCTGTAGACAAATACTGGGACAGCTACAACCATCCCTTCAGACAGGATCAG
AAGAACTTAGATCATTATATAATACAGTAGCAACCCTCTATTGTGTGCATCAAAGGATAGAGATAAAAGA
CACCAAGGAAGCTTTAGACAAGATAGAGGAAGAGCAAAACAAAAGTAAGACCACCGCACAGCAAGCGGCC
GCTGATCTTCAGACCTGGAGGAGGAGATATGAGGGACAATTGGAGAAGTGAATTATATAAATATAAAGTA
GTAAAAATTGAACCATTAGGAGTAGCACCCACCAAGGCAAAGAGAAGAGTGGTGCAGAGAGAAAAAAGAG
CAGTGGGAATAGGAGCTTTGTTCCTTGGGTTCTTGGGAGCAGCAGGAAGCACTATGGGCGCAGCGTCAAT
GACGCTGACGGTACAGGCCAGACAATTATTGTCTGGTATAGTGCAGCAGCAGAACAATTTGCTGAGGGCT
ATTGAGGCGCAACAGCATCTGTTGCAACTCACAGTCTGGGGCATCAAGCAGCTCCAGGCAAGAATCCTGG
CTGTGGAAAGATACCTAAAGGATCAACAGCTCCTGGGGATTTGGGGTTGCTCTGGAAAACTCATTTGCAC
CACTGCTGTGCCTTGGAATGCTAGTTGGAGTAATAAATCTCTGGAACAGATTTGGAATCACACGACCTGG
ATGGAGTGGGACAGAGAAATTAACAATTACACAAGCTTAATACACTCCTTAATTGAAGAATCGCAAAACC
AGCAAGAAAAGAATGAACAAGAATTATTGGAATTAGATAAATGGGCAAGTTTGTGGAATTGGTTTAACAT
AACAAATTGGCTGTGGTATATAAAATTATTCATAATGATAGTAGGAGGCTTGGTAGGTTTAAGAATAGTT
TTTGCTGTACTTTCTATAGTGAATAGAGTTAGGCAGGGATATTCACCATTATCGTTTCAGACCCACCTCC
CAACCCCGAGGGGACCCGACAGGCCCGAAGGAATAGAAGAAGAAGGTGGAGAGAGAGACAGAGACAGATC
CATTCGATTAGTGAACGGATCTCGACGGTATCGGTTAACTTTTAAAAGAAAAGGGGGGATTGGGGGGTAC
AGTGCAGGGGAAAGAATAGTAGACATAATAGCAACAGACATACAAACTAAAGAATTACAAAAACAAATTA
CAAAATTCAAAATTTTATCGATAAGCTTGGGAGTTCCGCGTTACATAACTTACGGTAAATGGCCCGCCTG
GCTGACCGCCCAACGACCCCCGCCCATTGACGTCAATAATGACGTATGTTCCCATAGTAACGCCAATAGG
GACTTTCCATTGACGTCAATGGGTGGAGTATTTACGGTAAACTGCCCACTTGGCAGTACATCAAGTGTAT
CATATGCCAAGTACGCCCCCTATTGACGTCAATGACGGTAAATGGCCCGCCTGGCATTATGCCCAGTACA
TGACCTTATGGGACTTTCCTACTTGGCAGTACATCTACGTATTAGTCATCGCTATTACCATGGTGATGCG
GTTTTGGCAGTACATCAATGGGCGTGGATAGCGGTTTGACTCACGGGGATTTCCAAGTCTCCACCCCATT
GACGTCAATGGGAGTTTGTTTTGGCACCAAAATCAACGGGACTTTCCAAAATGTCGTAACAACTCCGCCC
CATTGACGCAAATGGGCGGTAGGCGTGTACGGTGGGAGGTCTATATAAGCAGAGCTCGTTTAGTGAACCG
TCAGATCGCCTGGAGACGCCATCCACGCTGTTTTGACCTCCATAGAAGACACCGACTCTAGAATGGACTA
CAAGGACGACGATGACAAGGTCTTCACACTCGAAGATTTCGTTGGGGACTGGCGACAGACAGCCGGCTAC
AACCTGGACCAAGTCCTTGAACAGGGAGGTGTGTCCAGTTTGTTTCAGAATCTCGGGGTGTCCGTAACTC
CGATCCAAAGGATTGTCCTGAGCGGTCTCGAGGGCGGTAGCGGTGGCAGCGTGAGCGTGATCAAGCCCGA
GATGAAGAAGGTGGAGGACGCCGTGGCCCACTCCACTCTCGAGGGCGTGAGCGTGATCAAGCCCGAGATG
AAGATGAGGTACTACATGGACGGCTCCGTCAATGGGCATGAGTTCACAATCGAGGGTGAGGGCACAGGCA
GACCTTACGAGGGACATCAGGAGATGACACTGCGCGTCACAATGGCCGAGGGCGGGCCAATGCCTTTCGC
CTTCGACCTGGTGTCCCACGTGTTCTGTTACGGCCACAGAGTTTTTACTAAATATCCAGAAGAGATCCCA
GACTATTTCAAGCAGGCCTTTCCTGAGGGCCTGTCCTGGGAGAGGTCCCTGGAGTTCGAGGACGGCGGCT
CCGCCTCCGTGAGCGCCCACATCAGCCTGAGGGGCAACACCTTCTACCACAAGTCCAAGTTCACCGGCGT
GAACTTCCCCGCCGACGGCCCCATCATGCAGAACCAGAGCGTGGACTGGGAGCCCTCCACCGAGAAGATC
ACCGCCAGCGACGGCGTGCTGAAGGGCGACGTGACCATGTACCTGAAGCTGGAGGGCGGCGGCAACCACA
AGTGCCAGATGAAGACCACCTACAAGGCCGCCAAGGAGATCCTGGAGATGCCCGGCGACCACTACATCGG
CCACAGGCTGGTGAGGAAGACCGAGGGCAACATCACCGAGCAGGTGGAGGACGCCGTGGCCCACTCCGAG
CTCGAAAATGGGCTGAAGATCGACATCCATGTCATCATCCCGTATGAAGGTCTGAGCGGCGACCAAATGG
GCCAGATCGAAAAAATTTTTAAGGTGGTGTACCCTGTGGATGATCATCACTTTAAGGTGATCCTGCACTA
TGGCACACTGGTAATCGACGGGGTTACGCCGAACATGATCGACTATTTCGGACGGCCGTATGAAGGCATC
GCCGTGTTCGACGGCAAAAAGATCACTGTAACAGGGACCCTGTGGAACGGCAACAAAATTATCGACGAGC
GCCTGATCAACCCCGACGGCTCCCTGCTGTTCCGAGTAACCATCAACGGAGTGACCGGCTGGCGGCTGTG
CGAACGCATTCTGGCGTAAGGATCCGGACTAGTTAACGCGTCGACCAGTGGTCGACCCTGTGGAATGTGT
GTCAGTTAGGGTGTGGAAAGTCCCCAGGCTCCCCAGCAGGCAGAAGTATGCAAAGCATGCATCTCAATTA
GTCAGCAACCAGGTGTGGAAAGTCCCCAGGCTCCCCAGCAGGCAGAAGTATGCAAAGCATGCATCTCAAT
TAGTCAGCAACCATAGTCCCGCCCCTAACTCCGCCCATCCCGCCCCTAACTCCGCCCAGTTCCGCCCATT
CTCCGCCCCATGGCTGACTAATTTTTTTTATTTATGCAGAGGCCGAGGCCGCCTCGGCCTCTGAGCTATT
CCAGAAGTAGTGAGGAGGCTTTTTTGGAGGCCTAGGCTTTTGCAAAAAGCTTACCATGACCGAGTACAAG
CCCACGGTGCGCCTCGCCACCCGCGACGACGTCCCCAGGGCCGTACGCACCCTCGCCGCCGCGTTCGCCG
ACTACCCCGCCACGCGCCACACCGTCGATCCGGACCGCCACATCGAGCGGGTCACCGAGCTGCAAGAACT
CTTCCTCACGCGCGTCGGGCTCGACATCGGCAAGGTGTGGGTCGCGGACGACGGCGCCGCGGTGGCGGTC
TGGACCACGCCGGAGAGCGTCGAAGCGGGGGCGGTGTTCGCCGAGATCGGCCCGCGCATGGCCGAGTTGA
GCGGTTCCCGGCTGGCCGCGCAGCAACAGATGGAAGGCCTCCTGGCGCCGCACCGGCCCAAGGAGCCCGC
GTGGTTCCTGGCCACCGTCGGCGTCTCGCCCGACCACCAGGGCAAGGGTCTGGGCAGCGCCGTCGTGCTC
CCCGGAGTGGAGGCGGCCGAGCGCGCCGGGGTGCCCGCCTTCCTGGAGACCTCCGCGCCCCGCAACCTCC
CCTTCTACGAGCGGCTCGGCTTCACCGTCACCGCCGACGTCGAGGTGCCCGAAGGACCGCGCACCTGGTG
CATGACCCGCAAGCCCGGTGCCTGACGCCCGCCCCACGACCCGCAGCGCCCGACCGAAAGGAGCGCACGA
CCCCATGCATCGCCAGTCGACAATCAACCTCTGGATTACAAAATTTGTGAAAGATTGACTGGTATTCTTA
ACTATGTTGCTCCTTTTACGCTATGTGGATACGCTGCTTTAATGCCTTTGTATCATGCTATTGCTTCCCG
TATGGCTTTCATTTTCTCCTCCTTGTATAAATCCTGGTTGCTGTCTCTTTATGAGGAGTTGTGGCCCGTT
GTCAGGCAACGTGGCGTGGTGTGCACTGTGTTTGCTGACGCAACCCCCACTGGTTGGGGCATTGCCACCA
CCTGTCAGCTCCTTTCCGGGACTTTCGCTTTCCCCCTCCCTATTGCCACGGCGGAACTCATCGCCGCCTG
CCTTGCCCGCTGCTGGACAGGGGCTCGGCTGTTGGGCACTGACAATTCCGTGGTGTTGTCGGGGAAGCTG
ACGTCCTTTCCATGGCTGCTCGCCTGTGTTGCCACCTGGATTCTGCGCGGGACGTCCTTCTGCTACGTCC
CTTCGGCCCTCAATCCAGCGGACCTTCCTTCCCGCGGCCTGCTGCCGGCTCTGCGGCCTCTTCCGCGTCT
TCGCCTTCGCCCTCAGACGAGTCGGATCTCCCTTTGGGCCGCCTCCCCGCCTGGAATTCGAGCTCGGTAC
CTTTAAGACCAATGACTTACAAGGCAGCTGTAGATCTTAGCCACTTTTTAAAAGAAAAGGGGGGACTGGA
AGGGCTAATTCACTCCCAACGAAGACAAGATCTGCTTTTTGCTTGTACTGGGTCTCTCTGGTTAGACCAG
ATCTGAGCCTGGGAGCTCTCTGGCTAACTAGGGAACCCACTGCTTAAGCCTCAATAAAGCTTGCCTTGAG
TGCTTCAAGTAGTGTGTGCCCGTCTGTTGTGTGACTCTGGTAACTAGAGATCCCTCAGACCCTTTTAGTC
AGTGTGGAAAATCTCTAGCAGTAGTAGTTCATGTCATCTTATTATTCAGTATTTATAACTTGCAAAGAAA
TGAATATCAGAGAGTGAGAGGAACTTGTTTATTGCAGCTTATAATGGTTACAAATAAAGCAATAGCATCA
CAAATTTCACAAATAAAGCATTTTTTTCACTGCATTCTAGTTGTGGTTTGTCCAAACTCATCAATGTATC
TTATCATGTCTGGCTCTAGCTATCCCGCCCCTAACTCCGCCCATCCCGCCCCTAACTCCGCCCAGTTCCG
CCCATTCTCCGCCCCATGGCTGACTAATTTTTTTTATTTATGCAGAGGCCGAGGCCGCCTCGGCCTCTGA
GCTATTCCAGAAGTAGTGAGGAGGCTTTTTTGGAGGCCTAGGGACGTACCCAATTCGCCCTATAGTGAGT
CGTATTACGCGCGCTCACTGGCCGTCGTTTTACAACGTCGTGACTGGGAAAACCCTGGCGTTACCCAACT
TAATCGCCTTGCAGCACATCCCCCTTTCGCCAGCTGGCGTAATAGCGAAGAGGCCCGCACCGATCGCCCT
TCCCAACAGTTGCGCAGCCTGAATGGCGAATGGG
[124 nt withheld, positions 6755-6878]
C
[91 nt withheld, positions 6880-6970]
A
[49 nt withheld, positions 6972-7020]
CCTTTGACGTTGGAGTCCACGTTCTTT
[37 nt withheld, positions 7048-7084]
ACCCTATCTCGGTCTATTCTTTTGATTTATAAGGGATTTTGCCGATTTCGGCCTATTGGTTAAAAAATGA
GCTGATTTAACAAAAATTTAACGCGAATTTTAACAAAATATTAACGCTTACAATTTAGGTGGCACTTTTC
GGGGAAATGTGCGCGGAACCCCTATTTGTTTATTTTTCTAAATACATTCAAATATGTATCCGCTCATGAG
ACAATAACCCTGATAAATGCTTCAATAATATTGAAAAAGGAAGAGTATGAGTATTCAACATTTCCGTGTC
GCCCTTATTCCCTTTTTTGCGGCATTTTGCCTTCCTGTTTTTGCTCACCCAGAAACGCTGGTGAAAGTAA
AAGATGCTGAAGATCAGTTGGGTGCACGAGTGGGTTACATCGAACTGGATCTCAACAGCGGTAAGATCCT
TGAGAGTTTTCGCCCCGAAGAACGTTTTCCAATGATGAGCACTTTTAAAGTTCTGCTATGTGGCGCGGTA
TTATCCCGTATTGACGCCGGGCAAGAGCAACTCGGTCGCCGCATACACTATTCTCAGAATGACTTGGTTG
AGTACTCACCAGTCACAGAAAAGCATCTTACGGATGGCATGACAGTAAGAGAATTATGCAGTGCTGCCAT
AACCATGAGTGATAACACTGCGGCCAACTTACTTCTGACAACGATCGGAGGACCGAAGGAGCTAACCGCT
TTTTTGCACAACATGGGGGATCATGTAACTCGCCTTGATCGTTGGGAACCGGAGCTGAATGAAGCCATAC
CAAACGACGAGCGTGACACCACGATGCCTGTAGCAATGGCAACAACGTTGCGCAAACTATTAACTGGCGA
ACTACTTACTCTAGCTTCCCGGCAACAATTAATAGACTGGATGGAGGCGGATAAAGTTGCAGGACCACTT
CTGCGCTCGGCCCTTCCGGCTGGCTGGTTTATTGCTGATAAATCTGGAGCCGGTGAGCGTGGGTCTCGCG
GTATCATTGCAGCACTGGGGCCAGATGGTAAGCCCTCCCGTATCGTAGTTATCTACACGACGGGGAGTCA
GGCAACTATGGATGAACGAAATAGACAGATCGCTGAGATAGGTGCCTCACTGATTAAGCATTGGTAACTG
TCAGACCAAGTTTACTCATATATACTTTAGATTGATTTAAAACTTCATTTTTAATTTAAAAGGATCTAGG
TGAAGATCCTTTTTGATAATCTCATGACCAAAATCCCTTAACGTGAGTTTTCGTTCCACTGAGCGTCAGA
CCCCGTAGAAAAGATCAAAGGATCTTCTTGAGATCCTTTTTTTCTGCGCGTAATCTGCTGCTTGCAAACA
AAAAAACCACCGCTACCAGCGGTGGTTTGTTTGCCGGATCAAGAGCTACCAACTCTTTTTCCGAAGGTAA
CTGGCTTCAGCAGAGCGCAGATACCAAATACTGTTCTTCTAGTGTAGCCGTAGTTAGGCCACCACTTCAA
GAACTCTGTAGCACCGCCTACATACCTCGCTCTGCTAATCCTGTTACCAGTGGCTGCTGCCAGTGGCGAT
AAGTCGTGTCTTACCGGGTTGGACTCAAGACGATAGTTACCGGATAAGGCGCAGCGGTCGGGCTGAACGG
GGGGTTCGTGCACACAGCCCAGCTTGGAGCGAACGACCTACACCGAACTGAGATACCTACAGCGTGAGCT
ATGAGAAAGCGCCACGCTTCCCGAAGGGAGAAAGGCGGACAGGTATCCGGTAAGCGGCAGGGTCGGAACA
GGAGAGCGCACGAGGGAGCTTCCAGGGGGAAACGCCTGGTATCTTTATAGTCCTGTCGGGTTTCGCCACC
TCTGACTTGAGCGTCGATTTTTGTGATGCTCGTCAGGGGGGCGGAGCCTATGGAAAAACGCCAGCAACGC
GGCCTTTTTACGGTTCCTGGCCTTTTGCTGGCCTTTTGCTCACATG
